Addgene plasmid #186167: pKI-cjFOXL2-EGFP-PGK-Puro
Purpose: Knock-in gene targeting in marmoset cells at FOXL2 locus
Depositing lab: Sho Yoshimatsu. Depositing organization: Keio University. Publication: A New Horizon in Reproductive Research with Pluripotent Stem Cells: Successful In Vitro Gametogenesis in Rodents, Its Application to Large Animals, and Future In Vitro Reconstitution of Reproductive Organs Such as "Uteroid" and "Oviductoid". Yoshimatsu S, Kisu I, Qian E, Noce T. Biology (Basel). 2022 Jun 29;11(7):987. doi: 10.3390/biology11070987. PubMed 36101367.
Backbone
  Vector backbone: pCR-Blunt II-TOPO
  Backbone manufacturer: Thermo Fisher Scientific
  Vector type: Marmoset targeting
Growth in bacteria
  Bacterial resistance: Ampicillin, 100 μg/mL
  Growth temperature: 37°C
  Growth strain: NEB Stable
  Copy number: High Copy
Gene/Insert
  Gene/Insert name: EGFP
  Species: Aequorea victoria
  Cloning method: Gibson Cloning
Terms and licenses: Academic/Nonprofit Terms; Industry Terms: Not Available to Industry
How to cite: pKI-cjFOXL2-EGFP-PGK-Puro was a gift from Sho Yoshimatsu (Addgene plasmid # 186167 ; http://n2t.net/addgene:186167 ; RRID:Addgene_186167)
