[The description below was written by a language model from this plasmid's Addgene catalogue record and pLannotate feature annotations shown in this document.]
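Description:
pKI-cjFOXL2-EGFP-PGK-Puro is a homologous-recombination donor (knock-in targeting vector) for placing an EGFP reporter at the FOXL2 locus in common marmoset cells. It was assembled by Gibson cloning in a pCR-Blunt II-TOPO-derived backbone. The plasmid replicates in E. coli from a high-copy ColE1/pUC origin and also carries an f1 origin. The catalogue lists ampicillin as the bacterial selection. The feature table shows both a β-lactamase gene and an adjacent neo/kanamycin resistance gene with Tn5 remnants, along with lacZα, lac promoter/operator and T7 promoter fragments from the cloning vector.

The targeting cassette begins with a segment annotated as a FOXL2 coding fragment, which presumably forms the end of the 5′ homology arm. The EGFP coding sequence lies a short distance downstream, so EGFP expression should depend on the endogenous FOXL2 regulatory context. The record does not state whether the junction is a direct fusion or a linker or 2A-type element. Downstream of EGFP, two loxP sites in the same orientation flank a rabbit β-globin poly(A) signal and a mouse PGK promoter–puromycin N-acetyltransferase–PGK poly(A) cassette. This allows puromycin selection of targeted clones and later Cre-mediated removal of the marker. An unannotated stretch after the second loxP site is consistent with a 3′ homology arm, although the record does not label it. Beyond this region sits an HSV TK promoter–driven diphtheria toxin A cassette with SV40 small t intron and β-globin poly(A) sequences. It provides negative selection against random integrants that retain the vector backbone.

FOXL2 is a regulator of ovarian differentiation, and the associated publication concerns in vitro gametogenesis from pluripotent stem cells. The construct is therefore suited to generating FOXL2-EGFP reporter marmoset cell lines.
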