Features (pLannotate 1.2.2; 26 found; start..end, strand, type, name):
    182..770     -  rep_origin     ori: high-copy-number ColE1/pMB1/pBR322/pUC origin of replication
    941..1801    -  CDS            AmpR: β-lactamase; bla; confers resistance to ampicillin, carbenicillin, and related antibiotics
   1802..1818    -  promoter       AmpR promoter (fragment): bla
   1822..2613    -  CDS            neo: KKA2_KLEPN - Also known as kan, nptII. Experimental evidence at protein level: Swiss-Prot protein existence level 1. Resistance to kanamycin, neomycin, paromomycin, ribostamycin, butirosin and gentamicin B. From Klebsiella pneumoniae.
   2645..2944    -  CDS            tnpA (fragment): TN5P_ECOLX - Also known as tnp. Experimental evidence at protein level: Swiss-Prot protein existence level 1. Mediates transposition of transposon Tn5 by a 'cut and paste' mechanism. First, the monomeric transposase binds the 19 bp inverted DNA repeats flanking the transposon. Then, dimerization of the DNA- bound transposase creates a synaptic DNA complex. After nicking of the first DNA strand, excision of the transposon proceeds through a series of intermediates. The transposase then mediates the insertion of the transposon at a new site by strand transfer. The activity of the wild- type tran
   2957..3385    -  rep_origin     f1 ori (sequence partly withheld): f1 bacteriophage origin of replication; arrow indicates direction of (+) strand synthesis
   3389..3546    -  CDS            lacZα (fragment): LacZα fragment of β-galactosidase; lacZ fragment
   3549..3567    +  promoter       T7 promoter: promoter for bacteriophage T7 RNA polymerase
   3600..4169    +  CDS            FOXL2 (fragment): FOXL2_HUMAN - Experimental evidence at protein level: Swiss-Prot protein existence level 1. Transcriptional regulator. Critical factor essential for ovary differentiation and maintenance, and repression of the genetic program for somatic testis determination. Prevents trans- differentiation of ovary to testis through transcriptional repression of the Sertoli cell-promoting gene SOX9 (By similarity). Has apoptotic activity in ovarian cells. Suppresses ESR1-mediated transcription of PTGS2/COX2 stimulated by tamoxifen (By similarity). Is a regulator of CYP19 expression (By similarity). Participat
   4233..4952    +  CDS            EGFP: the original enhanced GFP (Yang et al., 1996) mammalian codon-optimized
   4983..5016    -  protein_bind   loxP: Cre-mediated recombination occurs in the 8-bp core sequence (GCATACAT). Cre recombinase
   5112..5167    +  polyA_signal   β-globin poly(A) signal: rabbit β-globin polyadenylation signal (Gil and Proudfoot, 1987)
   5538..6037    +  promoter       PGK promoter: mouse phosphoglycerate kinase 1 promoter
   6077..6676    +  CDS            PuroR: puromycin N-acetyltransferase; pac from Streptomyces alboniger; confers resistance to puromycin
   6754..7206    +  polyA_signal   PGK poly(A) signal: mouse phosphoglycerate kinase 1 polyadenylation signal
   7233..7266    -  protein_bind   loxP: Cre-mediated recombination occurs in the 8-bp core sequence (GCATACAT). Cre recombinase
   8131..8258    +  promoter       HSV TK promoter (fragment): herpes simplex virus thymidine kinase promoter
   8277..8849    +  CDS            DTA: diphtheria toxin fragment A; Corynebacterium diphtheriae tox
   8852..8924    +  CDS            small t antigen (fragment): SV40 (simian virus 40) small t antigen
   8926..8991    +  intron         small t intron: SV40 (simian virus 40) small t antigen intron
   9059..9133    +  CDS            HBB (fragment): HBB_PONPY - Experimental evidence at transcript level: Swiss-Prot protein existence level 2. Involved in oxygen transport from the lung to the various peripheral tissues. From Pongo pygmaeus (Bornean orangutan).
   9204..9259    +  polyA_signal   β-globin poly(A) signal: rabbit β-globin polyadenylation signal (Gil and Proudfoot, 1987)
   9639..9655    -  protein_bind   lac operator: The lac repressor binds to the lac operator to inhibit transcription in E. coli. This inhibition can be relieved by adding lactose or isopropyl-β-D-thiogalactopyranoside (IPTG). lac repressor encoded by lacI
   9663..9693    -  promoter       lac promoter: promoter for the E. coli lac operon
   9708..9729    -  protein_bind   CAP binding site: CAP binding activates transcription in the presence of cAMP. E. coli catabolite activator protein
   9742..9834    -  CDS            lacI (fragment): lac repressor; lacI; The lac repressor binds to the lac operator to inhibit transcription in E. coli. This inhibition can be relieved by adding lactose or isopropyl-β-D-thiogalactopyranoside (IPTG).
>Addgene plasmid #186167 | pKI-cjFOXL2-EGFP-PGK-Puro | addgene full sequence | sequence record 374585 | Addgene NGS Result
CTTCCGCTTCCTCGCTCACTGACTCGCTGCGCTCGGTCGTTCGGCTGCGGCGAGCGGTATCAGCTCACTC
AAAGGCGGTAATACGGTTATCCACAGAATCAGGGGATAACGCAGGAAAGAACATGTGAGCAAAAGGCCAG
CAAAAGGCCAGGAACCGTAAAAAGGCCGCGTTGCTGGCGTTTTTCCATAGGCTCCGCCCCCCTGACGAGC
ATCACAAAAATCGACGCTCAAGTCAGAGGTGGCGAAACCCGACAGGACTATAAAGATACCAGGCGTTTCC
CCCTGGAAGCTCCCTCGTGCGCTCTCCTGTTCCGACCCTGCCGCTTACCGGATACCTGTCCGCCTTTCTC
CCTTCGGGAAGCGTGGCGCTTTCTCATAGCTCACGCTGTAGGTATCTCAGTTCGGTGTAGGTCGTTCGCT
CCAAGCTGGGCTGTGTGCACGAACCCCCCGTTCAGCCCGACCGCTGCGCCTTATCCGGTAACTATCGTCT
TGAGTCCAACCCGGTAAGACACGACTTATCGCCACTGGCAGCAGCCACTGGTAACAGGATTAGCAGAGCG
AGGTATGTAGGCGGTGCTACAGAGTTCTTGAAGTGGTGGCCTAACTACGGCTACACTAGAAGAACAGTAT
TTGGTATCTGCGCTCTGCTGAAGCCAGTTACCTTCGGAAAAAGAGTTGGTAGCTCTTGATCCGGCAAACA
AACCACCGCTGGTAGCGGTGGTTTTTTTGTTTGCAAGCAGCAGATTACGCGCAGAAAAAAAGGATCTCAA
GAAGATCCTTTGATCTTTTCTACGGGGTCTGACGCTCAGTGGAACGAAAACTCACGTTAAGGGATTTTGG
TCATGAGATTATCAAAAAGGATCTTCACCTAGATCCTTTTAAATTAAAAATGAAGTTTTAAATCAATCTA
AAGTATATATGAGTAAACTTGGTCTGACAGTTACCAATGCTTAATCAGTGAGGCACCTATCTCAGCGATC
TGTCTATTTCGTTCATCCATAGTTGCCTGACTCCCCGTCGTGTAGATAACTACGATACGGGAGGGCTTAC
CATCTGGCCCCAGTGCTGCAATGATACCGCGAGACCCACGCTCACCGGCTCCAGATTTATCAGCAATAAA
CCAGCCAGCCGGAAGGGCCGAGCGCAGAAGTGGTCCTGCAACTTTATCCGCCTCCATCCAGTCTATTAAT
TGTTGCCGGGAAGCTAGAGTAAGTAGTTCGCCAGTTAATAGTTTGCGCAACGTTGTTGCCATTGCTACAG
GCATCGTGGTGTCACGCTCGTCGTTTGGTATGGCTTCATTCAGCTCCGGTTCCCAACGATCAAGGCGAGT
TACATGATCCCCCATGTTGTGCAAAAAAGCGGTTAGCTCCTTCGGTCCTCCGATCGTTGTCAGAAGTAAG
TTGGCCGCAGTGTTATCACTCATGGTTATGGCAGCACTGCATAATTCTCTTACTGTCATGCCATCCGTAA
GATGCTTTTCTGTGACTGGTGAGTACTCAACCAAGTCATTCTGAGAATAGTGTATGCGGCGACCGAGTTG
CTCTTGCCCGGCGTCAATACGGGATAATACCGCGCCACATAGCAGAACTTTAAAAGTGCTCATCATTGGA
AAACGTTCTTCGGGGCGAAAACTCTCAAGGATCTTACCGCTGTTGAGATCCAGTTCGATGTAACCCACTC
GTGCACCCAACTGATCTTCAGCATCTTTTACTTTCACCAGCGTTTCTGGGTGAGCAAAAACAGGAAGGCA
AAATGCCGCAAAAAAGGGAATAAGGGCGACACGGAAATGTTGAATACTCATACTCTTCCTTTTTCAATTC
AGAAGAACTCGTCAAGAAGGCGATAGAAGGCGATGCGCTGCGAATCGGGAGCGGCGATACCGTAAAGCAC
GAGGAAGCGGTCAGCCCATTCGCCGCCAAGCTCTTCAGCAATATCACGGGTAGCCAACGCTATGTCCTGA
TAGCGGTCCGCCACACCCAGCCGGCCACAGTCGATGAATCCAGAAAAGCGGCCATTTTCCACCATGATAT
TCGGCAAGCAGGCATCGCCATGGGTCACGACGAGATCCTCGCCGTCGGGCATGCGCGCCTTGAGCCTGGC
GAACAGTTCGGCTGGCGCGAGCCCCTGATGCTCTTCGTCCAGATCATCCTGATCGACAAGACCGGCTTCC
ATCCGAGTACGTGCTCGCTCGATGCGATGTTTCGCTTGGTGGTCGAATGGGCAGGTAGCCGGATCAAGCG
TATGCAGCCGCCGCATTGCATCAGCCATGATGGATACTTTCTCGGCAGGAGCAAGGTGGGATGACAGGAG
ATCCTGCCCCGGCACTTCGCCCAATAGCAGCCAGTCCCTTCCCGCTTCAGTGACAACGTCGAGCACAGCT
GCGCAAGGAACGCCCGTCGTGGCCAGCCACGATAGCCGCGCTGCCTCGTCCTGCAGTTCATTCAGGGCAC
CGGACAGGTCGGTCTTGACAAAAAGAACCGGGCGCCCCTGCGCTGACAGCCGGAACACGGCGGCATCAGA
GCAGCCGATTGTCTGTTGTGCCCAGTCATAGCCGAATAGCCTCTCCACCCAAGCGGCCGGAGAACCTGCG
TGCAATCCATCTTGTTCAATCATGCGAAACGATCCTCATCCTGTCTCTTGATCAGATCTTGATCCCCTGC
GCCATCAGATCCTTGGCGGCAAGAAAGCCATCCAGTTTACTTTGCAGGGCTTCCCAACCTTACCAGAGGG
CGCCCCAGCTGGCAATTCCGGTTCGCTTGCTGTCCATAAAACCGCCCAGTCTAGCTATCGCCATGTAAGC
CCACTGCAAGCTACCTGCTTTCTCTTTGCGCTTGCGTTTTCCCTTGTCCAGATAGCCCAGTAGCTGACAT
TCATCCGGGGTCAGCACCGTTTCTGCGGACTGGCTTTCTACGTGTTCCGCTTCCTTTAGCAGCCCTTGCG
CCCTGAATTTTGTTAAAATTCGCGTTAAATTTTTGTTAAATCAGCTCATTTTTTAACCAATAGGCCGAAA
TCGGCAAAATCCCTTATAAATCAAAAGAATAGACCGAGATAGGGT
[37 nt withheld, positions 3056-3092]
AAAGAACGTGGACTCCAACGTCAAAGG
[49 nt withheld, positions 3120-3168]
T
[91 nt withheld, positions 3170-3260]
G
[124 nt withheld, positions 3262-3385]
CCATTCGCCATTCAGGCTGCGCAACTGTTGGGAAGGGCGATCGGTGCGGGCCTCTTCGCTATTACGCCAG
CTGGCGAAAGGGGGATGTGCTGCAAGGCGATTAAGTTGGGTAACGCCAGGGTTTTCCCAGTCACGACGTT
GTAAAACGACGGCCAGTGAATTGTAATACGACTCACTATAGGGCGAATTGGGCCCTCTAGATGCATGCTC
GAGCGGCTACCTGGCGCCCCCCAAGTACCTGCAATCCGGTTTCCTCAACAACTCGTGGCCGCTGCCGCAG
CCTCCCTCACCCATGCCCTATGCCTCCTGCCAGATGGCGGCGGCCGCGGCGGCTGCGGCGGCTGCGGCTG
CGGCCGCGGGCCCGGGTAGCCCTGGCGCGGCCGCTGTGGTCAAGGGGCTGGCGGGCCCGGCCGCCTCGTA
CGGGCCGTACACACGCGTGCAGAGCATGGCGCTGCCCCCCGGCGTAGTGAACTCGTACAACGGCTTGGGA
GGCCCGCCGGCCGCGCCTCCGCCCCCGCCGCACCCCCACCCGCATCCGCACGCACACCATCTGCACGCGG
CCGCCGCACCGCCGCCGGCCCCACCGCACCACGGGGCTGCCGCACCGCCCCCGGGCCAGCTCAGCCCCGC
CAGCCCAGCCACCGCCGCGCCCCCGGCGCCGGCGCCCAGCAGTGCGCCCGGCCTGCAGTTCGCTTGCGCC
CGGCAGCCCGAGCTCGCCATGATGCACTGCTCTTACTGGGACCACGACAGCAAGACGGGCGCCCTGCATT
CGCGCCTAGATCTCGCTAGCGCCACTAACTTCTCCCTGTTGAAACAAGCAGGGGATGTCGAAGAGAATCC
CGGGCCAATGGTGAGCAAGGGCGAGGAGCTGTTCACCGGGGTGGTGCCCATCCTGGTCGAGCTGGACGGC
GACGTAAACGGCCACAAGTTCAGCGTGTCCGGCGAGGGCGAGGGCGATGCCACCTACGGCAAGCTGACCC
TGAAGTTCATCTGCACCACCGGCAAGCTGCCCGTGCCCTGGCCCACCCTCGTGACCACCCTGACCTACGG
CGTGCAGTGCTTCAGCCGCTACCCCGACCACATGAAGCAGCACGACTTCTTCAAGTCCGCCATGCCCGAA
GGCTACGTCCAGGAGCGCACCATCTTCTTCAAGGACGACGGCAACTACAAGACCCGCGCCGAGGTGAAGT
TCGAGGGCGACACCCTGGTGAACCGCATCGAGCTGAAGGGCATCGACTTCAAGGAGGACGGCAACATCCT
GGGGCACAAGCTGGAGTACAACTACAACAGCCACAACGTCTATATCATGGCCGACAAGCAGAAGAACGGC
ATCAAGGTGAACTTCAAGATCCGCCACAACATCGAGGACGGCAGCGTGCAGCTCGCCGACCACTACCAGC
AGAACACCCCCATCGGCGACGGCCCCGTGCTGCTGCCCGACAACCACTACCTGAGCACCCAGTCCGCCCT
GAGCAAAGACCCCAACGAGAAGCGCGATCACATGGTCCTGCTGGAGTTCGTGACCGCCGCCGGGATCACT
CTCGGCATGGACGAGCTGTACAAGTAAGAATTCCGATCATATTCAATAACCCTTAATATAACTTCGTATA
ATGTATGCTATACGAAGTTATTAGGTCTGAAGAGGAGTTTACGTCCAGCCATCTTTTTCCCTCTGCCAAA
AATTATGGGGACATCATGAAGCCCCTTGAGCATCTGACTTCTGGCTAATAAAGGAAATTTATTTTCATTG
CAATAGTGTGTTGGAATTTTTTGTGTCTCTCACTCGGAAGGACATATGGGAGGGCAAATCATTTAAAACA
TCAGAATGAGTATTTGGTTTAGAGTTTGGCAACATATGCCCATATGCTGGCTGCCATGAACAAAGGTTGG
CTATAAAGAGGTCATCAGTATATGAAACAGCCCCCTGCTGTCCATTCCTTATTCCATAGAAAAGCCTTGA
CTTGAGGTTAGATTTTTTTTATATTTTGTTTTGTGTTATTTTTTTCTTTAACATCCCTAAAATTTTCCTT
ACATGTTTTACTAGCCAGATTTTTCCTCCTCTCCTGACTACTCCCAGTCATAGCTGTCCCTCTTCTCTTA
TGGAGATCCCTCGACCTGCAGAAGCTTAGGATCTCGACCTCGAAATTCTACCGGGTAGGGGAGGCGCTTT
TCCCAAGGCAGTCTGGAGCATGCGCTTTAGCAGCCCCGCTGGGCACTTGGCGCTACACAAGTGGCCTCTG
GCCTCGCACACATTCCACATCCACCGGTAGGCGCCAACCGGCTCCGTTCTTTGGTGGCCCCTTCGCGCCA
CCTTCTACTCCTCCCCTAGTCAGGAAGTTCCCCCCCGCCCCGCAGCTCGCGTCGTGCAGGACGTGACAAA
TGGAAGTAGCACGTCTCACTAGTCTCGTGCAGATGGACAGCACCGCTGAGCAATGGAAGCGGGTAGGCCT
TTGGGGCAGCGGCCAATAGCAGCTTTGCTCCTTCGCTTTCTGGGCTCAGAGGCTGGGAAGGGGTGGGTCC
GGGGGCGGGCTCAGGGGCGGGCTCAGGGGCGGGGCGGGCGCCCGAAGGTCCTCCGGAGGCCCGGCATTCT
GCACGCTTCAAAAGCGCACGTCTGCCGCGCTGTTCTCCTCTTCCTCATCTCCGGGCCTTTCGACCTGCAT
CCATCTAGATCTCGAGCAGCTGAAGCTTACCATGACCGAGTACAAGCCCACGGTGCGCCTCGCCACCCGC
GACGACGTCCCCAGGGCCGTACGCACCCTCGCCGCCGCGTTCGCCGACTACCCCGCCACGCGCCACACCG
TCGATCCGGACCGCCACATCGAGCGGGTCACCGAGCTGCAAGAACTCTTCCTCACGCGCGTCGGGCTCGA
CATCGGCAAGGTGTGGGTCGCGGACGACGGCGCCGCGGTGGCGGTCTGGACCACGCCGGAGAGCGTCGAA
GCGGGGGCGGTGTTCGCCGAGATCGGCCCGCGCATGGCCGAGTTGAGCGGTTCCCGGCTGGCCGCGCAGC
AACAGATGGAAGGCCTCCTGGCGCCGCACCGGCCCAAGGAGCCCGCGTGGTTCCTGGCCACCGTCGGCGT
CTCGCCCGACCACCAGGGCAAGGGTCTGGGCAGCGCCGTCGTGCTCCCCGGAGTGGAGGCGGCCGAGCGC
GCCGGGGTGCCCGCCTTCCTGGAGACCTCCGCGCCCCGCAACCTCCCCTTCTACGAGCGGCTCGGCTTCA
CCGTCACCGCCGACGTCGAGGTGCCCGAAGGACCGCGCACCTGGTGCATGACCCGCAAGCCCGGTGCCTG
ACGCCCGCCCCACGACCCGCAGCGCCCGACCGAAAGGAGCGCACGACCCCATGCATCGATGATATCAGAT
CCCCGGGATGCAGAAATTGATGATCTATTAAACAATAAAGATGTCCACTAAAATGGAAGTTTTTCCTGTC
ATACTTTGTTAAGAAGGGTGAGAACAGAGTACCTACATTTTGAATGGAAGGATTGGAGCTACGGGGGTGG
GGGTGGGGTGGGATTAGATAAATGCCTGCTCTTTACTGAAGGCTCTTTACTATTGCTTTATGATAATGTT
TCATAGTTGGATATCATAATTTAAACAAGCAAAACCAAATTAAGGGCCAGCTCATTCCTCCCACTCATGA
TCTATAGATCTATAGATCTCTCGTGGGATCATTGTTTTTCTCTTGATTCCCACTTTGTGGTTCTAAGTAC
TGTGGTTTCCAAATGTGTCAGTTTCATAGCCTGAAGAACGAGATCAGCAGCCTCTGTTCCACATACACTT
CATTCTCAGTATTGTTTTGCCAAGTTCTAATTCCATCAGAAGCTGGTCGAGATCCGGAACCCTTAATATA
ACTTCGTATAATGTATGCTATACGAAGTTATTAGGTCCCTCGAAGAGGTTCACTAGGCGCGGAGCCCACC
GCATGACAGTTCGGACGGATGCGAGGATGCAGGAACGCGCGGCGCCGGCCCTGGTCGCAGCCGCAGCCGC
CAGCCGAACCTCGCACCCTCTGGGGCCGCCTCTGGAGCCAGTGCCCAGGGTCCCTCTGTGCTTTTTCGCT
CTCCTCAGCTCCTCTCGCCCCTCTTTGTCCCTCTGCTTGTCCTGTGCTCACCTCCGTGACCTTTATGCCC
TTGCACTCCCCCGGCCTGAAGCCGCCTCTCTGCGCGCTTTCTGCTGGGCTCTTCTCTTTCCGGAGCCCCA
GCGTCTCCTGCCCAAATTGACCGCGGAAAGCGCCCAGGACCGAGGTGCGACCCGGCGTCGGCGGCGCAGA
CCTCTTGGCCTTCTCTCACAGGTCGGTGCGCTAGCGCTCGGCGTTCCCCGCCCGACTGCCGTGCAGTCTT
TGGCTACACGCGCCGGACTGGATTGGCGGCGGGACCCGCGCCGCGGGAGAAAGGGACGGACCAATTTGTG
TGTTTGCTCCGCGAACCCTCTTGAAGGTGTTCAGAAGCTGCTTGCCGCGGGGCCCACTAGGCGTTGCGGG
GGTTAGGAACCAGCGGGAGCCAGGGCAGCCCGGTCCGAGCTGTATTGTTTCCTGTTCCCAGGGGTCCCAA
CACTGGGCTGCAGATACGCAATCACTGCTGCCTCCCCAGGAGCTCCTGGTCGAGCAGTGTGGTTTTCAAG
AGGAAGCAAAAAGCCTCTCCACCCAGGCCTGGAATGTTTCCACCCAATGTCGAGCAGTGTGGTTTTGCAA
GAGGAAGCAAAAAGCCTCTCCACCCAGGCCTGGAATGTTTCCACCCAATGTCGAGCAAACCCCGCCCAGC
GTCTTGTCATTGGCGAATTCGAACACGCAGATGCAGTCGGGGCGGCGCGGTCCCAGGTCCACTTCGCATA
TTAAGGTGACGCGTGTGGCCTCGAACACCGAGCGACCCTGCAGGTCCTCGCCATGGATCCTGATGATGTT
GTTGATTCTTCTAAATCTTTTGTGATGGAAAACTTTTCTTCGTACCACGGGACTAAACCTGGTTATGTAG
ATTCCATTCAAAAAGGTATACAAAAGCCAAAATCTGGTACACAAGGAAATTATGACGATGATTGGAAAGG
GTTTTATAGTACCGACAATAAATACGACGCTGCGGGATACTCTGTAGATAATGAAAACCCGCTCTCTGGA
AAAGCTGGAGGCGTGGTCAAAGTGACGTATCCAGGACTGACGAAGGTTCTCGCACTAAAAGTGGATAATG
CCGAAACTATTAAGAAAGAGTTAGGTTTAAGTCTCACTGAACCGTTGATGGAGCAAGTCGGAACGGAAGA
GTTTATCAAAAGGTTCGGTGATGGTGCTTCGCGTGTAGTGCTCAGCCTTCCCTTCGCTGAGGGGAGTTCT
AGCGTTGAATATATTAATAACTGGGAACAGGCGAAAGCGTTAAGCGTAGAACTTGAGATTAATTTTGAAA
CCCGTGGAAAACGTGGCCAAGATGCGATGTATGAGTATATGGCTCAAGCCTGTGCAGGAAATCGTGTCAG
GCGATCTCTTTGTGAAGGAACCTTACTTCTGTGGTGTGACATAATTGGACAAACTACCTACAGAGATTTA
AAGCTCTAAGGTAAATATAAAATTTTTAAGTGTATAATGTGTTAAACTACTGATTCTAATTGTTTGTGTA
TTTTAGATTCCAACCTATGGAACTGATGAATGGGAGCAGTGGTGGAATGCAGATCCACTAGAGTCGAAGC
GGCTTCACTCCTCAGGTGCAGGCTGCCTATCAGAAGGTGGTGGCTGGTGTGGCCAATGCCCTGGCTCACA
AATACCACTGAGATCTTTTTCCCTCTGCCAAAAATTATGGGGACATCATGAAGCCCCTTGAGCATCTGAC
TTCTGGCTAATAAAGGAAATTTATTTTCATTGCAATAGTGTGTTGGAATTTTTTGTGTCTCTCACTCGGA
AGGACATATGGGAGGGCAAATCATTTAAAACATCAGAATGAGTATTTGGTTTAGAGTTTGGCAACATATG
CCCATATGCTGGCTGCCATGAACAAAGGTTGGCTATAAAGAGGTCATCAGTATATGAAACAGCCCCCTGC
TGTCCATTCCTTATTCCATAGAAAAGCCTTGACTTGAGGTTAGATTTTTTTTATATTTTGTTTTGTGTTA
TTTTTTTCTTTAACATCCCTAAAATTTTCCTTACATGTTTTACTAGCCAGATTTTTCCTCCTCTCCTGAC
TACTCCCAGTCATAGCTGTCCCTCTTCTCTTATGGAGATCAGCTCGGTACCAAGCTTGGCGTAATCATGG
TCATAGCTGTTTCCTGTGTGAAATTGTTATCCGCTCACAATTCCACACAACATACGAGCCGGAAGCATAA
AGTGTAAAGCCTGGGGTGCCTAATGAGTGAGCTAACTCACATTAATTGCGTTGCGCTCACTGCCCGCTTT
CCAGTCGGGAAACCTGTCGTGCCAGCTGCATTAATGAATCGGCCAACGCGCGGGGAGAGGCGGTTTGCGT
ATTGGGCGCT
